Addgene plasmid #209694: MAC3_C_CCDC22(T17A)
Purpose: Expresses MAC3-tagged CCDC22(T17A) in mammalian cells
Depositing lab: Markku Varjosalo. Depositing organization: University of Helsinki, Institute of Biotechnology. Publication: Structure and interactions of the endogenous human Commander complex. Laulumaa S, Kumpula EP, Huiskonen JT, Varjosalo M. Nat Struct Mol Biol. 2024 Jun;31(6):925-938. doi: 10.1038/s41594-024-01246-1. Epub 2024 Mar 8. PubMed 38459129.
Backbone
  Vector backbone: MAC3-tag_C (Plasmid #185481)
  Backbone manufacturer: Markku Varjosalo lab
  Backbone size w/o insert (bp): 5876
  Total vector size (bp): 7758
  Vector type: Mammalian Expression
Growth in bacteria
  Bacterial resistance: Ampicillin, 100 μg/mL
  Growth temperature: 37°C
  Growth strain: DH5alpha
  Copy number: High Copy
Gene/Insert
  Gene/Insert name: CCDC22
  Species: H. sapiens (human)
  Insert size (bp): 1881
  Mutation: T17A, changed Threonine 17 to Alanine
  GenBank ID: NM_014008
  Entrez Gene: CCDC22 (a.k.a. CXorf37, JM1, RTSC2)
  Tag / fusion protein: MAC3-tag (C terminal on backbone)
  Cloning method: Gateway Cloning
  Sequencing primers: 5′ TGT AAA ACG ACG GCC AGT; 3′ CAG GAA ACA GCT ATG ACC
Resource information
  A portion of this plasmid was derived from a plasmid made by: Human ORFeome collection
Terms and licenses: Academic/Nonprofit Terms; Industry Terms: Not Available to Industry
Depositor comments: Please visit https://doi.org/10.1101/2023.04.03.535349 for bioRxiv preprint.
How to cite: MAC3_C_CCDC22(T17A) was a gift from Markku Varjosalo (Addgene plasmid # 209694 ; http://n2t.net/addgene:209694 ; RRID:Addgene_209694)
