[The description below was written by a language model from this plasmid's Addgene catalogue record and pLannotate feature annotations shown in this document.]
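Description:
MAC3_C_CCDC22(T17A) is a 7,758 bp mammalian expression plasmid built on the MAC3-tag_C Gateway destination backbone. It carries the human CCDC22 open reading frame (1,881 bp, derived from the Human ORFeome collection) with a threonine-to-alanine substitution at residue 17. It is propagated in E. coli through a high-copy ColE1/pUC-type origin and selected with ampicillin via the β-lactamase gene. A fragment of the f1 origin and residual lac promoter/operator sequences are also annotated in the backbone.

The CCDC22 coding sequence sits between attB1 and attB2 sites left by Gateway recombination. It lies downstream of the CMV immediate-early enhancer and promoter. Short tet operator-like fragments are annotated directly after the promoter, an arrangement consistent with tetracycline-regulated expression in cells that supply the Tet repressor, although the record does not say so explicitly. Downstream of attB2 lies the backbone-encoded C-terminal MAC3 tag. Part of this tag is annotated as matching BioID2, a promiscuous biotin ligase, and the record does not list its other components. The transcript ends at a bGH polyadenylation signal.

An FRT site lies immediately upstream of a hygromycin resistance gene that has no full promoter of its own and is followed by an SV40 poly(A) signal. This is the layout typically used for FLP-mediated integration into a genomic FRT landing site, with hygromycin selecting for stable isogenic lines.

The stated purpose is expression of MAC3-tagged CCDC22(T17A) in mammalian cells. The biotin ligase-related module makes it suitable for proximity-labelling interaction studies. The plasmid was deposited with work on the structure and interactions of the human Commander complex, of which CCDC22 is a component, presumably to compare the T17A variant with the wild-type protein.
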