Features (pLannotate 1.2.2; 24 found; start..end, strand, type, name):
      1..380     +  enhancer       CMV enhancer: human cytomegalovirus immediate early enhancer
    381..584     +  promoter       CMV promoter: human cytomegalovirus (CMV) immediate early promoter
    586..605     +  promoter       PLtetO-1 promoter (fragment): modified phage lambda PL promoter with tet operator sites (Lutz and Bujard, 1997)
    607..626     +  promoter       PLtetO-1 promoter (fragment): modified phage lambda PL promoter with tet operator sites (Lutz and Bujard, 1997)
    634..667     +  promoter       TRE3GV promoter (fragment): 3rd-generation Tet-responsive promoter that can be activated by binding of Tet-On® 3G, optimized for retroviral and lentiviral vectors
    803..820     +  protein_bind   attB1 (fragment): mutant version of attB; core recombination site for the Gateway® BP reaction BP Clonase™
    826..2706    +  CDS            CCDC22: CCD22_HUMAN - Also known as CXorf37. Experimental evidence at protein level: Swiss-Prot protein existence level 1. (Microbial infection) The CCC complex, in collaboration with the heterotrimeric retriever complex, mediates the exit of human papillomavirus to the cell surface. From Homo sapiens (Human).
   2709..2732    -  protein_bind   attB2: mutant version of attB; recombination site for the Gateway® BP reaction BP Clonase™
   2923..3432    +  CDS            BioID2 (fragment): promiscuous R40G mutant of a biotin protein ligase from Aquifex aeolicus (Kim et al., 2016)
   3482..3706    +  polyA_signal   bGH poly(A) signal: bovine growth hormone polyadenylation signal
   3710..3731    +  promoter       SV40 promoter (fragment): SV40 enhancer and early promoter
   3752..3985    +  rep_origin     f1 ori (fragment) (sequence partly withheld): f1 bacteriophage origin of replication; arrow indicates direction of (+) strand synthesis
   3990..4037    +  protein_bind   FRT: FLP-mediated recombination occurs in the 8-bp core sequence TCTAGAAA (Turan and Bode, 2011). FLP recombinase from the Saccharomyces cerevisiae 2μ plasmid
   4045..5067    +  CDS            HygR: aminoglycoside phosphotransferase from E. coli; aph(4)-Ia; confers resistance to hygromycin
   5077..5202    +  CDS            ble (fragment): BLE_KLEPN - Experimental evidence at protein level: Swiss-Prot protein existence level 1. Binding protein with a strong affinity to the bleomycin family of antibiotics. Binds to CL990; an antimitotic-antibiotic compound. From Klebsiella pneumoniae.
   5197..5318    +  polyA_signal   SV40 poly(A) signal: SV40 polyadenylation signal
   5391..5407    -  protein_bind   lac operator: The lac repressor binds to the lac operator to inhibit transcription in E. coli. This inhibition can be relieved by adding lactose or isopropyl-β-D-thiogalactopyranoside (IPTG). lac repressor encoded by lacI
   5415..5445    -  promoter       lac promoter: promoter for the E. coli lac operon
   5460..5481    -  protein_bind   CAP binding site: CAP binding activates transcription in the presence of cAMP. E. coli catabolite activator protein
   5494..5586    -  CDS            lacI (fragment): lac repressor; lacI; The lac repressor binds to the lac operator to inhibit transcription in E. coli. This inhibition can be relieved by adding lactose or isopropyl-β-D-thiogalactopyranoside (IPTG).
   5769..6357    -  rep_origin     ori: high-copy-number ColE1/pMB1/pBR322/pUC origin of replication
   6528..7388    -  CDS            AmpR: β-lactamase; bla; confers resistance to ampicillin, carbenicillin, and related antibiotics
   7389..7493    -  promoter       AmpR promoter: bla
   7552..7604    -  misc_feature   bom (fragment): basis of mobility region from pBR322
>Addgene plasmid #209694 | MAC3_C_CCDC22(T17A) | addgene full sequence | sequence record 441733 | Addgene NGS Result
GACATTGATTATTGACTAGTTATTAATAGTAATCAATTACGGGGTCATTAGTTCATAGCCCATATATGGA
GTTCCGCGTTACATAACTTACGGTAAATGGCCCGCCTGGCTGACCGCCCAACGACCCCCGCCCATTGACG
TCAATAATGACGTATGTTCCCATAGTAACGCCAATAGGGACTTTCCATTGACGTCAATGGGTGGAGTATT
TACGGTAAACTGCCCACTTGGCAGTACATCAAGTGTATCATATGCCAAGTACGCCCCCTATTGACGTCAA
TGACGGTAAATGGCCCGCCTGGCATTATGCCCAGTACATGACCTTATGGGACTTTCCTACTTGGCAGTAC
ATCTACGTATTAGTCATCGCTATTACCATGGTGATGCGGTTTTGGCAGTACATCAATGGGCGTGGATAGC
GGTTTGACTCACGGGGATTTCCAAGTCTCCACCCCATTGACGTCAATGGGAGTTTGTTTTGGCACCAAAA
TCAACGGGACTTTCCAAAATGTCGTAACAACTCCGCCCCATTGACGCAAATGGGCGGTAGGCGTGTACGG
TGGGAGGTCTATATAAGCAGAGCTCTCCCTATCAGTGATAGAGATCTCCCTATCAGTGATAGAGATCGTC
GACGAGCTCGTTTAGTGAACCGTCAGATCGCCTGGAGACGCCATCCACGCTGTTTTGACCTCCATAGAAG
ACACCGGGACCGATCCAGCCTCCGGACTCTAGCGTTTAAACTTAAGCTTGGTACCGAGCTCGGATCCACT
AGTCCAGTGTGGTGGAATTCTGCAGATATCAACAAGTTTGTACAAAAAAGTTGGCATGGAGGAGGCGGAC
CGAATCCTCATCCATTCGCTGCGCCAGGCCGGCGCGGCAGTTCCTCCAGATGTGCAGACCTTGCGCGCCT
TCACCACTGAGCTGGTTGTAGAGGCTGTGGTCCGCTGCCTGCGTGTGATCAACCCTGCGGTGGGCTCTGG
CCTCAGCCCTCTGCTGCCTCTTGCCATGTCTGCCCGGTTCCGCCTGGCCATGAGCCTGGCTCAGGCCTGC
ATGGACCTGGGCTATCCCTTGGAGCTTGGCTATCAGAACTTCCTCTACCCCAGTGAGCCTGACCTCCGAG
ACCTGCTTCTCTTCTTGGCTGAGCGTCTGCCCACCGATGCCTCTGAGGATGCAGACCAGCCTGCAGGTGA
CTCAGCTATTCTCCTCCGGGCCATTGGGAGCCAAATTCGGGACCAGCTGGCACTGCCTTGGGTCCCGCCC
CACCTTCGCACTCCCAAGCTGCAGCACCTCCAGGGCTCGGCCCTCCAGAAGCCTTTCCATGCCAGCAGGC
TGGTCGTGCCAGAATTGAGTTCCAGAGGTGAGCCACGGGAGTTCCAGGCGAGTCCCCTGCTGCTTCCAGT
CCCTACCCAGGTGCCTCAGCCTGTTGGAAGGGTGGCCTCGCTCCTCGAACACCATGCCCTGCAGCTCTGC
CAGCAGACGGGCCGGGACCGGCCAGGGGATGAGGACTGGGTCCACCGGACATCCCGCCTCCCACCCCAGG
AGGACACACGGGCTCAGCGGCAGCGGCTGCAGAAGCAACTGACTGAGCATCTGCGCCAAAGCTGGGGCCT
GCTTGGGGCCCCCATACAAGCCCGGGACCTGGGAGAACTGCTGCAGGCCTGGGGTGCTGGGGCCAAGACT
GGTGCTCCTAAGGGCTCCCGCTTCACGCACTCAGAGAAGTTCACCTTCCATCTGGAGCCCCAGGCCCAGG
CCACTCAGGTGTCAGATGTGCCAGCCACCTCCCGGCGGCCTGAACAGGTCACGTGGGCAGCTCAGGAACA
GGAGCTCGAGTCCCTTCGGGAGCAGCTGGAAGGAGTGAACCGCAGCATTGAGGAGGTTGAGGCCGACATG
AAGACCCTGGGCGTCAGCTTTGTGCAGGCAGAGTCTGAGTGCCGGCACAGCAAGCTCAGTACAGCAGAGC
GTGAGCAGGCCCTGCGCCTGAAGAGCCGCGCGGTGGAGCTGCTGCCCGATGGGACTGCCAACCTTGCCAA
GCTGCAGCTTGTGGTGGAGAATAGTGCCCAGCGGGTCATCCACTTGGCGGGTCAGTGGGAGAAGCACCGG
GTCCCACTCCTCGCTGAGTACCGCCACCTCCGAAAGCTGCAGGATTGCAGAGAGCTGGAATCTTCTCGAC
GGCTGGCAGAGATCCAAGAACTGCACCAGAGTGTCCGGGCGGCTGCTGAAGAGGCCCGCAGGAAGGAGGA
GGTCTATAAGCAGCTGATGTCAGAGCTGGAGACTCTGCCCAGAGATGTGTCCCGGCTGGCCTACACCCAG
CGCATCCTGGAGATCGTGGGCAACATCCGGAAGCAGAAGGAAGAGATCACCAAGATCTTGTCTGATACGA
AGGAGCTTCAGAAGGAAATCAACTCCCTATCTGGGAAGCTGGACCGGACGTTTGCGGTGACTGATGAGCT
TGTGTTCAAGGATGCCAAGAAGGACGATGCTGTTCGGAAGGCCTATAAGTATCTAGCTGCTCTGCACGAG
AACTGCAGCCAGCTCATCCAGACCATCGAGGACACAGGCACCATCATGCGGGAGGTTCGAGACCTCGAGG
AGCAGATCGAGACAGAGCTGGGCAAGAAGACCCTCAGCAACCTGGAGAAGATCCGGGAGGACTACCGAGC
CCTCCGCCAGGAGAACGCTGGCCTCCTAGGCCGGGTCCGGGAGGCCTGCCCAACTTTCTTGTACAAAGTG
GTTGATATCAAGGCCGCCGACATCACCAGCCTGTACAAGAAAGTGGGGTGGAGCCATCCCCAGTTCGAGA
AGGGCGGAGGATCTGGCGGCGGAAGCGGCGGAGGAAGCTGGTCCCACCCTCAGTTTGAGAAAGGCACCGA
GCTGGGCAGCACCATGGCCAGCTACCCCTACGACGTGCCCGACTACGCCGACTTCAAGAACCTGATCTGG
CTGAAGGAGGTGGACAGCACCCAGGAGAGACTGAAGGAGTGGAACGTGTCCTACGGCACCGCCCTGGTGG
CCGACAGACAGACCAAGGGCAGAGGCGGCCCGGGCAGAAAGTGGCTGAGCCAGGAGGGCGGCCTGTACTT
CAGCTTCCTGCTGAACCCCAAGGAGTTCGAGAACCTGCTGCAGCTGCCCCTGGTGCTGGGCCTGAGCGTG
AGCGAGGCCCTGGAGGAGATCACCGAGATCCCCTTCAGCCTGAAGTGGCCCAACGACGTGTACTTCCAGG
AGAAGAAGGTGAGCGGCGTGCTGTGCGAGCTGAGCAAGGACAAGCTGATCGTGGGCATCGGCATCAACGT
GAACCAGAGAGAGATCCCCGAGGAGATCAAGGACAGAGCCACCACCCTGTACGAGATCACCGGCAAGGAC
TGGGACAGAAAGGAGGTGCTGCTGAAGGTGCTGAAGAGAATCAGCGAGAACCTGAAGAAGTTCAAGGAGA
AGTGATGACTCGAGTCTAGAGGGCCCGTTTAAACCCGCTGATCAGCCTCGACTGTGCCTTCTAGTTGCCA
GCCATCTGTTGTTTGCCCCTCCCCCGTGCCTTCCTTGACCCTGGAAGGTGCCACTCCCACTGTCCTTTCC
TAATAAAATGAGGAAATTGCATCGCATTGTCTGAGTAGGTGTCATTCTATTCTGGGGGGTGGGGTGGGGC
AGGACAGCAAGGGGGAGGATTGGGAAGACAATAGCAGGCATGCTGGGGATGCGGTGGGCTCTATGGCTTC
TGAGGCGGAAAGAACCAGCTGGGGCTCTAGGGGGTATCCCC
[124 nt withheld, positions 3752-3875]
C
[91 nt withheld, positions 3877-3967]
AGGGTGATGGTTCACGTACCTAGAAGTTCCTATTCCGAAGTTCCTATTCTCTAGAAAGTATAGGAACTTC
CTTGGCCAAAAAGCCTGAACTCACCGCGACGTCTGTCGAGAAGTTTCTGATCGAAAAGTTCGACAGCGTC
TCCGACCTGATGCAGCTCTCGGAGGGCGAAGAATCTCGTGCTTTCAGCTTCGATGTAGGAGGGCGTGGAT
ATGTCCTGCGGGTAAATAGCTGCGCCGATGGTTTCTACAAAGATCGTTATGTTTATCGGCACTTTGCATC
GGCCGCGCTCCCGATTCCGGAAGTGCTTGACATTGGGGAATTCAGCGAGAGCCTGACCTATTGCATCTCC
CGCCGTGCACAGGGTGTCACGTTGCAAGACCTGCCTGAAACCGAACTGCCCGCTGTTCTGCAGCCGGTCG
CGGAGGCCATGGATGCGATCGCTGCGGCCGATCTTAGCCAGACGAGCGGGTTCGGCCCATTCGGACCGCA
AGGAATCGGTCAATACACTACATGGCGTGATTTCATATGCGCGATTGCTGATCCCCATGTGTATCACTGG
CAAACTGTGATGGACGACACCGTCAGTGCGTCCGTCGCGCAGGCTCTCGATGAGCTGATGCTTTGGGCCG
AGGACTGCCCCGAAGTCCGGCACCTCGTGCACGCGGATTTCGGCTCCAACAATGTCCTGACGGACAATGG
CCGCATAACAGCGGTCATTGACTGGAGCGAGGCGATGTTCGGGGATTCCCAATACGAGGTCGCCAACATC
TTCTTCTGGAGGCCGTGGTTGGCTTGTATGGAGCAGCAGACGCGCTACTTCGAGCGGAGGCATCCGGAGC
TTGCAGGATCGCCGCGGCTCCGGGCGTATATGCTCCGCATTGGTCTTGACCAACTCTATCAGAGCTTGGT
TGACGGCAATTTCGATGATGCAGCTTGGGCGCAGGGTCGATGCGACGCAATCGTCCGATCCGGAGCCGGG
ACTGTCGGGCGTACACAAATCGCCCGCAGAAGCGCGGCCGTCTGGACCGATGGCTGTGTAGAAGTACTCG
CCGATAGTGGAAACCGACGCCCCAGCACTCGTCCGAGGGCAAAGGAATAGCACGTACTACGAGATTTCGA
TTCCACCGCCGCCTTCTATGAAAGGTTGGGCTTCGGAATCGTTTTCCGGGACGCCGGCTGGATGATCCTC
CAGCGCGGGGATCTCATGCTGGAGTTCTTCGCCCACCCCAACTTGTTTATTGCAGCTTATAATGGTTACA
AATAAAGCAATAGCATCACAAATTTCACAAATAAAGCATTTTTTTCACTGCATTCTAGTTGTGGTTTGTC
CAAACTCATCAATGTATCTTATCATGTCTGTATACCGTCGACCTCTAGCTAGAGCTTGGCGTAATCATGG
TCATAGCTGTTTCCTGTGTGAAATTGTTATCCGCTCACAATTCCACACAACATACGAGCCGGAAGCATAA
AGTGTAAAGCCTGGGGTGCCTAATGAGTGAGCTAACTCACATTAATTGCGTTGCGCTCACTGCCCGCTTT
CCAGTCGGGAAACCTGTCGTGCCAGCTGCATTAATGAATCGGCCAACGCGCGGGGAGAGGCGGTTTGCGT
ATTGGGCGCTCTTCCGCTTCCTCGCTCACTGACTCGCTGCGCTCGGTCGTTCGGCTGCGGCGAGCGGTAT
CAGCTCACTCAAAGGCGGTAATACGGTTATCCACAGAATCAGGGGATAACGCAGGAAAGAACATGTGAGC
AAAAGGCCAGCAAAAGGCCAGGAACCGTAAAAAGGCCGCGTTGCTGGCGTTTTTCCATAGGCTCCGCCCC
CCTGACGAGCATCACAAAAATCGACGCTCAAGTCAGAGGTGGCGAAACCCGACAGGACTATAAAGATACC
AGGCGTTTCCCCCTGGAAGCTCCCTCGTGCGCTCTCCTGTTCCGACCCTGCCGCTTACCGGATACCTGTC
CGCCTTTCTCCCTTCGGGAAGCGTGGCGCTTTCTCATAGCTCACGCTGTAGGTATCTCAGTTCGGTGTAG
GTCGTTCGCTCCAAGCTGGGCTGTGTGCACGAACCCCCCGTTCAGCCCGACCGCTGCGCCTTATCCGGTA
ACTATCGTCTTGAGTCCAACCCGGTAAGACACGACTTATCGCCACTGGCAGCAGCCACTGGTAACAGGAT
TAGCAGAGCGAGGTATGTAGGCGGTGCTACAGAGTTCTTGAAGTGGTGGCCTAACTACGGCTACACTAGA
AGAACAGTATTTGGTATCTGCGCTCTGCTGAAGCCAGTTACCTTCGGAAAAAGAGTTGGTAGCTCTTGAT
CCGGCAAACAAACCACCGCTGGTAGCGGTGGTTTTTTTGTTTGCAAGCAGCAGATTACGCGCAGAAAAAA
AGGATCTCAAGAAGATCCTTTGATCTTTTCTACGGGGTCTGACGCTCAGTGGAACGAAAACTCACGTTAA
GGGATTTTGGTCATGAGATTATCAAAAAGGATCTTCACCTAGATCCTTTTAAATTAAAAATGAAGTTTTA
AATCAATCTAAAGTATATATGAGTAAACTTGGTCTGACAGTTACCAATGCTTAATCAGTGAGGCACCTAT
CTCAGCGATCTGTCTATTTCGTTCATCCATAGTTGCCTGACTCCCCGTCGTGTAGATAACTACGATACGG
GAGGGCTTACCATCTGGCCCCAGTGCTGCAATGATACCGCGAGACCCACGCTCACCGGCTCCAGATTTAT
CAGCAATAAACCAGCCAGCCGGAAGGGCCGAGCGCAGAAGTGGTCCTGCAACTTTATCCGCCTCCATCCA
GTCTATTAATTGTTGCCGGGAAGCTAGAGTAAGTAGTTCGCCAGTTAATAGTTTGCGCAACGTTGTTGCC
ATTGCTACAGGCATCGTGGTGTCACGCTCGTCGTTTGGTATGGCTTCATTCAGCTCCGGTTCCCAACGAT
CAAGGCGAGTTACATGATCCCCCATGTTGTGCAAAAAAGCGGTTAGCTCCTTCGGTCCTCCGATCGTTGT
CAGAAGTAAGTTGGCCGCAGTGTTATCACTCATGGTTATGGCAGCACTGCATAATTCTCTTACTGTCATG
CCATCCGTAAGATGCTTTTCTGTGACTGGTGAGTACTCAACCAAGTCATTCTGAGAATAGTGTATGCGGC
GACCGAGTTGCTCTTGCCCGGCGTCAATACGGGATAATACCGCGCCACATAGCAGAACTTTAAAAGTGCT
CATCATTGGAAAACGTTCTTCGGGGCGAAAACTCTCAAGGATCTTACCGCTGTTGAGATCCAGTTCGATG
TAACCCACTCGTGCACCCAACTGATCTTCAGCATCTTTTACTTTCACCAGCGTTTCTGGGTGAGCAAAAA
CAGGAAGGCAAAATGCCGCAAAAAAGGGAATAAGGGCGACACGGAAATGTTGAATACTCATACTCTTCCT
TTTTCAATATTATTGAAGCATTTATCAGGGTTATTGTCTCATGAGCGGATACATATTTGAATGTATTTAG
AAAAATAAACAAATAGGGGTTCCGCGCACATTTCCCCGAAAAGTGCCACCTGACGTCGACGGATCGGGAG
ATCTCCCGATCCCCTATGGTGCACTCTCAGTACAATCTGCTCTGATGCCGCATAGTTAAGCCAGTATCTG
CTCCCTGCTTGTGTGTTGGAGGTCGCTGAGTAGTGCGCGAGCAAAATTTAAGCTACAACAAGGCAAGGCT
TGACCGACAATTGCATGAAGAATCTGCTTAGGGTTAGGCGTTTTGCGCTGCTTCGCGATGTACGGGCCAG
ATATACGCGTT
